>Addgene plasmid #164937 | MSCVhyg-HA-FLAG_Ubc9_C93A | addgene full sequence | sequence record 333693 | Addgene NGS Result
TGAAAGACCCCACCTGTAGGTTTGGCAAGCTAGCTTAAGTAACGCCATTTTGCAAGGCATGGAAAATACA
TAACTGAGAATAGAGAAGTTCAGATCAAGGTTAGGAACAGAGAGACAGCAGAATATGGGCCAAACAGGAT
ATCTGTGGTAAGCAGTTCCTGCCCCGGCTCAGGGCCAAGAACAGATGGTCCCCAGATGCGGTCCCGCCCT
CAGCAGTTTCTAGAGAACCATCAGATGTTTCCAGGGTGCCCCAAGGACCTGAAATGACCCTGTGCCTTAT
TTGAACTAACCAATCAGTTCGCTTCTCGCTTCTGTTCGCGCGCTTCTGCTCCCCGAGCTCAATAAAAGAG
CCCACAACCCCTCACTCGGCGCGCCAGTCCTCCGATAGACTGCGTCGCCCGGGTACCCGTATTCCCAATA
AAGCCTCTTGCTGTTTGCATCCGAATCGTGGACTCGCTGATCCTTGGGAGGGTCTCCTCAGATTGATTGA
CTGCCCACCTCGGGGGTCTTTCATTTGGAGGTTCCACCGAGATTTGGAGACCCCTGCCCAGGGACCACCG
ACCCCCCCGCCGGGAGGTAAGCTGGCCAGCGGTCGTTTCGTGTCTGTCTCTGTCTTTGTGCGTGTTTGTG
CCGGCATCTAATGTTTGCGCCTGCGTCTGTACTAGTTAGCTAACTAGCTCTGTATCTGGCGGACCCGTGG
TGGAACTGACGAGTTCTGAACACCCGGCCGCAACCCTGGGAGACGTCCCAGGGACTTTGGGGGCCGTTTT
TGTGGCCCGACCTGAGGAAGGGAGTCGATGTGGAATCCGACCCCGTCAGGATATGTGGTTCTGGTAGGAG
ACGAGAACCTAAAACAGTTCCCGCCTCCGTCTGAATTTTTGCTTTCGGTTTGGAACCGAAGCCGCGCGTC
TTGTCTGCTGCAGCGCTGCAGCATCGTTCTGTGTTGTCTCTGTCTGACTGTGTTTCTGTATTTGTCTGAA
AATTAGGGCCAGACTGTTACCACTCCCTTAAGTTTGACCTTAGGTCACTGGAAAGATGTCGAGCGGATCG
CTCACAACCAGTCGGTAGATGTCAAGAAGAGACGTTGGGTTACCTTCTGCTCTGCAGAATGGCCAACCTT
TAACGTCGGATGGCCGCGAGACGGCACCTTTAACCGAGACCTCATCACCCAGGTTAAGATCAAGGTCTTT
TCACCTGGCCCGCATGGACACCCAGACCAGGTCCCCTACATCGTGACCTGGGAAGCCTTGGCTTTTGACC
CCCCTCCCTGGGTCAAGCCCTTTGTACACCCTAAGCCTCCGCCTCCTCTTCCTCCATCCGCCCCGTCTCT
CCCCCTTGAACCTCCTCGTTCGACCCCGCCTCGATCCTCCCTTTATCCAGCCCTCACTCCTTCTCTAGGC
GCCGGAATTAGATCTGCCACCATGGACTACAAGGATGACGATGACAAGCTCGATGGAGGATACCCATACG
ATGTTCCAGATTACGCTGCTCGAGGTTATCAAACAAGTTTGTACAAAAAAGCAGGCTTAATGTCAGGGAT
CGCCCTCAGCAGACTCGCCCAGGAGAGGAAAGCATGGAGGAAAGACCACCCATTTGGTTTCGTGGCTGTT
CCAACAAAAAATCCCGATGGCACGATGAACCTCATGAACTGGGAGTGCGCCATTCCGGGAAAGAAAGGGA
CTCCGTGGGAAGGAGGCTTGTTTAAACTACGGATGCTTTTCAAAGATGATTATCCATCTTCGCCACCAAA
ATGTAAATTCGAACCACCATTATTTCACCCGAATGTGTACCCTTCGGGGACAGTGGCCCTGTCCATCTTA
GAGGAGGACAAGGACTGGAGGCCAGCCATCACAATCAAACAGATCCTATTAGGAATACAGGAACTTCTAA
ATGAACCAAATATCCAAGACCCAGCTCAAGCAGAGGCCTACACGATTTACTGCCAAAACAGAGTGGAGTA
CGAGAAAAGGGTCCGAGCACAAGCCAAGAAGTTTGCGCCCTCATAAGAATTCTACCGGGTAGGGGAGGCG
CTTTTCCCAAGGCAGTCTGGAGCATGCGCTTTAGCAGCCCCGCTGGGCACTTGGCGCTACACAAGTGGCC
TCTGGCCTCGCACACATTCCACATCCACCGGTAGGCGCCAACCGGCTCCGTTCTTTGGTGGCCCCTTCGC
GCCACCTTCTACTCCTCCCCTAGTCAGGAAGTTCCCCCCCGCCCCGCAGCTCGCGTCGTGCAGGACGTGA
CAAATGGAAGTAGCACGTCTCACTAGTCTCGTGCAGATGGACAGCACCGCTGAGCAATGGAAGCGGGTAG
GCCTTTGGGGCAGCGGCCAATAGCAGCTTTGCTCCTTCGCTTTCTGGGCTCAGAGGCTGGGAAGGGGTGG
GTCCGGGGGCGGGCTCAGGGGCGGGCTCAGGGGCGGGGCGGGCGCCCGAAGGTCCTCCGGAGGCCCGGCA
TTCTGCACGCTTCAAAAGCGCACGTCTGCCGCGCTGTTCTCCTCTTCCTCATCTCCGGGCCTTTCGACCT
GCATCCCGCCACCATGAAAAAGCCTGAACTCACCGCGACGTCTGTCGAGAAGTTTCTGATCGAAAAGTTC
GACAGCGTCTCCGACCTGATGCAGCTCTCGGAGGGCGAAGAATCTCGTGCTTTCAGCTTCGATGTAGGAG
GGCGTGGATATGTCCTGCGGGTAAATAGCTGCGCCGATGGTTTCTACAAAGATCGTTATGTTTATCGGCA
CTTTGCATCGGCCGCGCTCCCGATTCCGGAAGTGCTTGACATTGGGGAATTCAGCGAGAGCCTGACCTAT
TGCATCTCCCGCCGTGCACAGGGTGTCACGTTGCAAGACCTGCCTGAAACCGAACTGCCCGCTGTTCTGC
AGCCGGTCGCGGAGGCCATGGATGCGATCGCTGCGGCCGATCTTAGCCAGACGAGCGGGTTCGGCCCATT
CGGACCGCAAGGAATCGGTCAATACACTACATGGCGTGATTTCATATGCGCGATTGCTGATCCCCATGTG
TATCACTGGCAAACTGTGATGGACGACACCGTCAGTGCGTCCGTCGCGCAGGCTCTCGATGAGCTGATGC
TTTGGGCCGAGGACTGCCCCGAAGTCCGGCACCTCGTGCACGCGGATTTCGGCTCCAACAATGTCCTGAC
GGACAATGGCCGCATAACAGCGGTCATTGACTGGAGCGAGGCGATGTTCGGGGATTCCCAATACGAGGTC
GCCAACATCTTCTTCTGGAGGCCGTGGTTGGCTTGTATGGAGCAGCAGACGCGCTACTTCGAGCGGAGGC
ATCCGGAGCTTGCAGGATCGCCGCGGCTCCGGGCGTATATGCTCCGCATTGGTCTTGACCAACTCTATCA
GAGCTTGGTTGACGGCAATTTCGATGATGCAGCTTGGGCGCAGGGTCGATGCGACGCAATCGTCCGATCC
GGAGCCGGGACTGTCGGGCGTACACAAATCGCCCGCAGAAGCGCGGCCGTCTGGACCGATGGCTGTGTAG
AAGTACTCGCCGATAGTGGAAACCGACGCCCCAGCACTCGTCCGAGGGCAAAGGAATAGAGTAGATGCCG
ACCGAACAAGAGCTGATTTCGAGAACGCCTCAGCCAGCAACTCGCGCGAGCCTAGCAAGGCAAATGCGAG
AGAACGGCCTTACGCTTGGTGGCACAGTTCTCGTCCACAGTTCGCTAAGCTCGCTCGGCTGGGTCGCGGG
AGGGCCGGTCGCAGTGATTCAGGCCCTTCTGGATTGTGTTGGTCCCCAGGGCACGATTGTCATGCCCACG
CACTCGGGTGATCTGACTGATCCCGCAGATTGGAGATCGCCGCCCGTGCCTGCCGATTGGGTGCAGATCC
GTCGACCTGCAGCCAAGCTTATCGATAAAATAAAAGATTTTATTTAGTCTCCAGAAAAAGGGGGGAATGA
AAGACCCCACCTGTAGGTTTGGCAAGCTAGCTTAAGTAACGCCATTTTGCAAGGCATGGAAAATACATAA
CTGAGAATAGAGAAGTTCAGATCAAGGTTAGGAACAGAGAGACAGCAGAATATGGGCCAAACAGGATATC
TGTGGTAAGCAGTTCCTGCCCCGGCTCAGGGCCAAGAACAGATGGTCCCCAGATGCGGTCCCGCCCTCAG
CAGTTTCTAGAGAACCATCAGATGTTTCCAGGGTGCCCCAAGGACCTGAAATGACCCTGTGCCTTATTTG
AACTAACCAATCAGTTCGCTTCTCGCTTCTGTTCGCGCGCTTCTGCTCCCCGAGCTCAATAAAAGAGCCC
ACAACCCCTCACTCGGCGCGCCAGTCCTCCGATAGACTGCGTCGCCCGGGTACCCGTGTATCCAATAAAC
CCTCTTGCAGTTGCATCCGACTTGTGGTCTCGCTGTTCCTTGGGAGGGTCTCCTCTGAGTGATTGACTAC
CCGTCAGCGGGGGTCTTTCATGGGTAACAGTTTCTTGAAGTTGGAGAACAACATTCTGAGGGTAGGAGTC
GAATATTAAGTAATCCTGACTCAATTAGCCACTGTTTTGAATCCACATACTCCAATACTCCTGAAATAGT
TCATTATGGACAGCGCAGAAAGAGCTGGGGAGAATTGTGAAATTGTTATCCGCTCACAATTCCACACAAC
ATACGAGCCGGAAGCATAAAGTGTAAAGCCTGGGGTGCCTAATGAGTGAGCTAACTCACATTAATTGCGT
TGCGCTCACTGCCCGCTTTCCAGTCGGGAAACCTGTCGTGCCAGCTGCATTAATGAATCGGCCAACGCGC
GGGGAGAGGCGGTTTGCGTATTGGGCGCTCTTCCGCTTCCTCGCTCACTGACTCGCTGCGCTCGGTCGTT
CGGCTGCGGCGAGCGGTATCAGCTCACTCAAAGGCGGTAATACGGTTATCCACAGAATCAGGGGATAACG
CAGGAAAGAACATGTGAGCAAAAGGCCAGCAAAAGGCCAGGAACCGTAAAAAGGCCGCGTTGCTGGCGTT
TTTCCATAGGCTCCGCCCCCCTGACGAGCATCACAAAAATCGACGCTCAAGTCAGAGGTGGCGAAACCCG
ACAGGACTATAAAGATACCAGGCGTTTCCCCCTGGAAGCTCCCTCGTGCGCTCTCCTGTTCCGACCCTGC
CGCTTACCGGATACCTGTCCGCCTTTCTCCCTTCGGGAAGCGTGGCGCTTTCTCATAGCTCACGCTGTAG
GTATCTCAGTTCGGTGTAGGTCGTTCGCTCCAAGCTGGGCTGTGTGCACGAACCCCCCGTTCAGCCCGAC
CGCTGCGCCTTATCCGGTAACTATCGTCTTGAGTCCAACCCGGTAAGACACGACTTATCGCCACTGGCAG
CAGCCACTGGTAACAGGATTAGCAGAGCGAGGTATGTAGGCGGTGCTACAGAGTTCTTGAAGTGGTGGCC
TAACTACGGCTACACTAGAAGAACAGTATTTGGTATCTGCGCTCTGCTGAAGCCAGTTACCTTCGGAAAA
AGAGTTGGTAGCTCTTGATCCGGCAAACAAACCACCGCTGGTAGCGGTGGTTTTTTTGTTTGCAAGCAGC
AGATTACGCGCAGAAAAAAAGGATCTCAAGAAGATCCTTTGATCTTTTCTACGGGGTCTGACGCTCAGTG
GAACGAAAACTCACGTTAAGGGATTTTGGTCATGAGATTATCAAAAAGGATCTTCACCTAGATCCTTTTA
AATTAAAAATGAAGTTTTAAATCAATCTAAAGTATATATGAGTAAACTTGGTCTGACAGTTACCAATGCT
TAATCAGTGAGGCACCTATCTCAGCGATCTGTCTATTTCGTTCATCCATAGTTGCCTGACTCCCCGTCGT
GTAGATAACTACGATACGGGAGGGCTTACCATCTGGCCCCAGTGCTGCAATGATACCGCGAGACCCACGC
TCACCGGCTCCAGATTTATCAGCAATAAACCAGCCAGCCGGAAGGGCCGAGCGCAGAAGTGGTCCTGCAA
CTTTATCCGCCTCCATCCAGTCTATTAATTGTTGCCGGGAAGCTAGAGTAAGTAGTTCGCCAGTTAATAG
TTTGCGCAACGTTGTTGCCATTGCTACAGGCATCGTGGTGTCACGCTCGTCGTTTGGTATGGCTTCATTC
AGCTCCGGTTCCCAACGATCAAGGCGAGTTACATGATCCCCCATGTTGTGCAAAAAAGCGGTTAGCTCCT
TCGGTCCTCCGATCGTTGTCAGAAGTAAGTTGGCCGCAGTGTTATCACTCATGGTTATGGCAGCACTGCA
TAATTCTCTTACTGTCATGCCATCCGTAAGATGCTTTTCTGTGACTGGTGAGTACTCAACCAAGTCATTC
TGAGAATAGTGTATGCGGCGACCGAGTTGCTCTTGCCCGGCGTCAATACGGGATAATACCGCGCCACATA
GCAGAACTTTAAAAGTGCTCATCATTGGAAAACGTTCTTCGGGGCGAAAACTCTCAAGGATCTTACCGCT
GTTGAGATCCAGTTCGATGTAACCCACTCGTGCACCCAACTGATCTTCAGCATCTTTTACTTTCACCAGC
GTTTCTGGGTGAGCAAAAACAGGAAGGCAAAATGCCGCAAAAAAGGGAATAAGGGCGACACGGAAATGTT
GAATACTCATACTCTTCCTTTTTCAATATTATTGAAGCATTTATCAGGGTTATTGTCTCATGAGCGGATA
CATATTTGAATGTATTTAGAAAAATAAACAAATAGGGGTTCCGCGCACATTTCCCCGAAAAGTGCCACCT
GACGTCTAAGAAACCATTATTATCATGACATTAACCTATAAAAATAGGCGTATCACGAGGCCCTTTCGTC
TCGCGCGTTTCGGTGATGACGGTGAAAACCTCTGACACATGCAGCTCCCGGAGACGGTCACAGCTTGTCT
GTAAGCGGATGCCGGGAGCAGACAAGCCCGTCAGGGCGCGTCAGCGGGTGTTGGCGGGTGTCGGGGCTGG
CTTAACTATGCGGCATCAGAGCAGATTGTACTGAGAGTGCACCATATGCGGTGTGAAATACCGCACAGAT
GCGTAAGGAGAAAATACCGCATCAGGCGCCATTCGCCATTCAGGCTGCGCAACTGTTGGGAAGGGCGATC
GGTGCGGGCCTCTTCGCTATTACGCCAGCTGGCGAAAGGGGGATGTGCTGCAAGGCGATTAAGTTGGGTA
ACGCCAGGGTTTTCCCAGTCACGACGTTGTAAAACGACGGCGCAAGGAATGGTGCATGCAAGGAGATGGC
GCCCAACAGTCCCCCGGCCACGGGGCCTGCCACCATACCCACGCCGAAACAAGCGCTCATGAGCCCGAAG
TGGCGAGCCCGATCTTCCCCATCGGTGATGTCGGCGATATAGGCGCCAGCAACCGCACCTGTGGCGCCGG
TGATGCCGGCCACGATGCGTCCGGCGTAGAGGCGATTAGTCCAATTTGTTAAAGACAGGATATCAGTGGT
CCAGGCTCTAGTTTTGACTCAACAATATCACCAGCTGAAGCCTATAGAGTACGAGCCATAGATAAAATAA
AAGATTTTATTTAGTCTCCAGAAAAAGGGGGGAA
Features (pLannotate 1.2.2; 23 found; start..end, strand, type, name):
    579..920     +  misc_feature   MESV Ψ: packaging signal of murine embryonic stem cell virus
    987..1403    +  CDS            gag (truncated): truncated Moloney murine leukemia virus (MMLV) gag gene lacking the start codon
   1428..1448    +  CDS            FLAG (fragment): FLAG® epitope tag, followed by an enterokinase cleavage site
   1461..1487    +  CDS            3xHA (fragment): three tandem HA epitope tags
   1503..1527    +  protein_bind   attB1: mutant version of attB; recombination site for the Gateway® BP reaction BP Clonase™
   1530..2003    +  CDS            UBE2I: UBC9_CHICK - Also known as UBC9, UBCE9. Experimental evidence at protein level: Swiss-Prot protein existence level 1. Accepts the ubiquitin-like proteins SUMO1, SUMO2 and SUMO3 from the UBLE1A-UBLE1B E1 complex and catalyzes their covalent attachment to other proteins with the help of an E3 ligase such as RANBP2 or CBX4. Essential for nuclear architecture and chromosome segregation. From Gallus gallus (Chicken).
   2017..2516    +  promoter       PGK promoter: mouse phosphoglycerate kinase 1 promoter
   2534..3559    +  CDS            HygR: aminoglycoside phosphotransferase from E. coli; aph(4)-Ia; confers resistance to hygromycin
   3577..3855    +  CDS            yokD (fragment): YOKD_BACSU - Experimental evidence at protein level: Swiss-Prot protein existence level 1. May contribute to antibiotic resistance. From Bacillus subtilis (strain 168).
   3917..4431    +  LTR            3' LTR: 3' long terminal repeat from murine embryonic stem cell virus
   4593..4609    -  protein_bind   lac operator: The lac repressor binds to the lac operator to inhibit transcription in E. coli. This inhibition can be relieved by adding lactose or isopropyl-β-D-thiogalactopyranoside (IPTG). lac repressor encoded by lacI
   4617..4647    -  promoter       lac promoter: promoter for the E. coli lac operon
   4662..4683    -  protein_bind   CAP binding site: CAP binding activates transcription in the presence of cAMP. E. coli catabolite activator protein
   4696..4788    -  CDS            lacI (fragment): lac repressor; lacI; The lac repressor binds to the lac operator to inhibit transcription in E. coli. This inhibition can be relieved by adding lactose or isopropyl-β-D-thiogalactopyranoside (IPTG).
   4971..5559    -  rep_origin     ori: high-copy-number ColE1/pMB1/pBR322/pUC origin of replication
   5730..6590    -  CDS            AmpR: β-lactamase; bla; confers resistance to ampicillin, carbenicillin, and related antibiotics
   6591..6695    -  promoter       AmpR promoter: bla
   6790..6825    +  CDS            rop (fragment): Rop protein, which maintains plasmids at low copy number; rop
   6927..7026    +  misc_feature   bom (fragment): basis of mobility region from pBR322
   7032..7181    -  CDS            lacZα (fragment): LacZα fragment of β-galactosidase; lacZ fragment
   7181..7382    -  CDS            TcR (fragment): tetracycline efflux protein; tet; confers resistance to tetracycline
   7383..7481    +  CDS            env (fragment): murine leukemia virus gPr80 envelope polyprotein precursor; env; proteolytically cleaved into gp70SU and p15TM subunits
   7523..515     +  LTR            5' LTR (across the origin): 5' long terminal repeat from murine embryonic stem cell virus
