[The description below was written by a language model from this plasmid's Addgene catalogue record and pLannotate feature annotations shown in this document.]
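Description:
MSCVhyg-HA-FLAG_Ubc9_C93A is a gammaretroviral expression plasmid built on the pMSCVhyg (murine stem cell virus) backbone for stable delivery of an epitope-tagged, mutant human UBC9 (UBE2I), the SUMO E2 conjugating enzyme, into mammalian cells. In bacteria it is maintained through a high-copy ColE1/pUC-type origin and selected with ampicillin via the β-lactamase gene. The remaining bacterial annotations (short lac, rop, bom, TcR and lacZα fragments) are backbone remnants with no evident functional role. The catalogue lists a total size of 7,557 bp, slightly larger than the 7,524 nt sequenced record from which the feature table was generated.

The transferable viral unit is bounded by MESV-derived 5′ and 3′ LTRs and carries the Ψ packaging signal plus a truncated gag region lacking its start codon, which together allow the transcript to be packaged when the viral proteins are supplied in trans by packaging cells. Downstream lie FLAG and HA epitope sequences contributed by the backbone, an attB1 site left by Gateway recombination, and the UBC9 open reading frame, giving an N-terminally FLAG/HA-tagged protein. The annotation tool matched this ORF to the chicken orthologue, but the record identifies the insert as human. The C93A substitution is stated in the name and purpose; Cys93 is generally known as the catalytic cysteine of UBC9, so the mutant typically serves as a conjugation-deficient control. Although the catalogue names the PGK promoter, the feature map places it after the insert, directly upstream of the hygromycin resistance gene, so it drives the mammalian selection marker, while the tagged UBC9 is positioned for transcription from the 5′ LTR. The associated study concerns the requirement for Ubc9 in Ras/Raf-driven oncogenesis.
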