Addgene plasmid #164937: MSCVhyg-HA-FLAG_Ubc9_C93A
Purpose: Expresses FLAG & HA tagged human Ubiquitin Conjugating Enzyme 9 (UBC9) _C93A mutant cDNA
Depositing lab: Ji Luo. Depositing organization: National Cancer Institute (NCI). Publication: Oncogenesis driven by the Ras/Raf pathway requires the SUMO E2 ligase Ubc9. Yu B, Swatkoski S, Holly A, Lee LC, Giroux V, Lee CS, Hsu D, Smith JL, Yuen G, Yue J, Ann DK, Simpson RM, Creighton CJ, Figg WD, Gucek M, Luo J. Proc Natl Acad Sci U S A. 2015 Apr 7;112(14):E1724-33. doi: 10.1073/pnas.1415569112. Epub 2015 Mar 24. PubMed 25805818.
Backbone
  Vector backbone: pMSCVhyg
  Backbone size w/o insert (bp): 6974
  Total vector size (bp): 7557
  Vector type: Retroviral
  Selectable markers: Hygromycin
Growth in bacteria
  Bacterial resistance: Ampicillin, 100 μg/mL
  Growth temperature: 37°C
  Growth strain: NEB Stable
  Copy number: High Copy
Gene/Insert
  Gene/Insert name: human UBC9 (alt name: UBC9)
  Species: H. sapiens (human)
  GenBank ID: NM_194260.3 NM_194260.3
  Entrez Gene: UBE2I (a.k.a. C358B7.1, P18, UBC9)
  Promoter: PGK promoter
  Tag / fusion protein: FLAG & HA tags (N terminal on backbone)
  Cloning method: Gateway Cloning
  Sequencing primers: 5′ CCCTTGAACCTCCTCGTTCGACC; 3′ GACAAATGGAAGTAGCACGTCTC
Terms and licenses: Academic/Nonprofit Terms; Industry Terms: Not Available to Industry
How to cite: MSCVhyg-HA-FLAG_Ubc9_C93A was a gift from Ji Luo (Addgene plasmid # 164937 ; http://n2t.net/addgene:164937 ; RRID:Addgene_164937)
