>Addgene plasmid #164937 | MSCVhyg-HA-FLAG_Ubc9_C93A | depositor partial sequence | sequence record 327522 | Ubc9_C93A cDNA
ATGTCAGGGATCGCCCTCAGCAGACTCGCCCAGGAGAGGAAAGCATGGAGGAAAGACCACCCATTTGGTT
TCGTGGCTGTTCCAACAAAAAATCCCGATGGCACGATGAACCTCATGAACTGGGAGTGCGCCATTCCGGG
AAAGAAAGGGACTCCGTGGGAAGGAGGCTTGTTTAAACTACGGATGCTTTTCAAAGATGATTATCCATCT
TCGCCACCAAAATGTAAATTCGAACCACCATTATTTCACCCGAATGTGTACCCTTCGGGGACAGTGGCCC
TGTCCATCTTAGAGGAGGACAAGGACTGGAGGCCAGCCATCACAATCAAACAGATCCTATTAGGAATACA
GGAACTTCTAAATGAACCAAATATCCAAGACCCAGCTCAAGCAGAGGCCTACACGATTTACTGCCAAAAC
AGAGTGGAGTACGAGAAAAGGGTCCGAGCACAAGCCAAGAAGTTTGCGCCCTCATAAG
